>Addgene plasmid #210956 | pNLF1-N_WDR55:1-383 | addgene full sequence | sequence record 431698 | Addgene NGS Result
ACGTCAATGGGCGGGGGTCGTTGGGCGGTCAGCCAGGCGGGCCATTTACCGTAAGTTATGTAACGCGGAA
CTCCATATATGGGCTATGAACTAATGACCCCGTAATTGATTACTATTAATAACTAGTCAATAATCAATGC
CAACATGGCGGTCATATTGGACATGAGCCAATATAAATGTACATATTATGATATAGATACAACGTATGCA
ATGGCCAATAGCCAATATTGATTTATGCTATATAACCAATGAATAATATGGCTAATGGCCAATATTGAAG
ATCTCGATCCTCTACGCCGGACGCATCGTGGCCGGAGTACTGCGGTTTATCTCGATGGCTACGAGGGCAG
ACAGTAAGTGGATTTACCATAATCCCTTAATTGTACGCACCGCTAAAACGCGTTCAGCGCGATCACGGCA
GCAGACAGGTAAAAATGGCAACAAACCACCCGAAAAACTGCCGCAATCGCGCCTGATAAATTTTAACCGT
ATGAATACCTATGCAACCAGAGGGTACAGGCCACATTACCCCCACTTAATCCACTGAAGCTGCCATTTTT
CATGGTTTCACCATCCCAGCGAAGGGCCATCCAGCGTGCGTTCCTGTATTTCCGGACTATAAAAGGATCT
AGGTGAAGATCCTTTTTGATAATCTCATGACCAAAATCCCTTAACGTGAGTTTTCGTTCCACTGAGCGTC
AGACCCCGTAGAAAAGATCAAAGGATCTTCTTGAAATCCTTTTTTTCTGCGCGTAATCTGCTGCTTGCAA
ACAAAAAAACCACCGCTACCAGCGGTGGTTTGTTTGCCGGATCAAGAGCTACCAACTCTTTTTCCGAAGG
TAACTGGCTTCAGCAGAGCGCAGATACCAAATACTGTCCTTCTAGTGTAGCCGTAGTTAGGCCACCACTT
CAAGAACTCTGTAGCACCGCCTACATACCTCGCTCTGCTAATCCTGTTACCAGTGGCTGCTGCCAGTGGC
GATAAGTCGTGTCTTACCGGGTTGGACTCAAGACGATAGTTACCGGATAAGGCGCAGCGGTCGGGCTGAA
CGGGGGGTTCGTGCACACAGCCCAGCTTGGAGCGAACGACCTACACCGAACTGAGATACCTACAGCGTGA
GCTATGAGAAAGCGCCACGCTTCCCGAAGGGAGAAAGGCGGACAGGTATCCGGTAAGCGGCAGGGTCGGA
ACAGGAGAGCGCACGAGGGAGCTTCCAGGGGGAAACGCCTGGTATCTTTATAGTCCTGTCGGGTTTCGCC
ACCTCTGACTTGAGCGTCGATTTTTGTGATGCTCGTCAGGGGGGCGGAGCCTATGGAAAAACGCCAGCAA
CGCGGCCTTTTTACGGTTCCTGGCCTTTTGCTGGCCTTTTGCTCACATGTTCTTTCCTGCGTTATCCCCT
GATTCTGTGGATAACCGTATTACCGCCTTTGAGTGAGCTGATACCGGTTGGGCGTCGCTTGGTCGGTCAT
TTCGAATTACCAATGCTTAATCAGTGAGGCACCTATCTCAGCGATCTGTCTATTTCGTTCATCCATAGTT
GCCTGACTCCCCGTCGTGTAGATAACTACGATACGGGAGGGCTTACCATCTGGCCCCAGTGCTGCAATGA
TACCGCGAGACCCACGCTCACCGGCTCCAGATTTATCAGCAATAAACCAGCCAGCCGGAAGGGCCGAGCG
CAGAAGTGGTCCTGCAACTTTATCCGCCTCCATCCAGTCTATTAATTGTTGCCGGGAAGCTAGAGTAAGT
AGTTCGCCAGTTAATAGTTTGCGCAACGTTGTTGCCATTGCTACAGGCATCGTGGTGTCACGCTCGTCGT
TTGGTATGGCTTCATTCAGCTCCGGTTCCCAACGATCAAGGCGAGTTACATGATCCCCCATGTTGTGCAA
AAAAGCGGTTAGCTCCTTCGGTCCTCCGATAGTTGTCAGAAGTAAGTTGGCCGCAGTGTTATCACTCATG
GTTATGGCAGCACTGCATAATTCTCTTACTGTCATGCCATCCGTAAGATGCTTTTCTGTGACTGGTGAGT
ACTCAACCAAGTCATTCTGAGAATAGTGTATGCGGCGACCGAGTTGCTCTTGCCCGGCGTCAATACGGGA
TAATACCGCGCCACATAGCAGAACTTTGAAAGTGCTCATCATTGGAAAACGTTCTTCGGGGCGAAAACTC
TCAAGGATCTTACCGCTGTTGAGATCCAGTTCGATGTAACCCACTCGTGCACCCAACTGATCTTCAGCAT
CTTTTACTTTCACCAGCGTTTCTGGGTGAGCAAAAACAGGAAGGCAAAATGCCGCAAAAAAGGGAATAAG
GGCGACACGGAAATGTTGAATACTCATACTCTTCCTTTTTCAATATTATTGAAGCATTTATCAGGGTTAT
TGTCTCATGAGCGGATACATATTTGAATGTATTTAGAAAAATAAACAAATAGGGGTTCCGCGCACATTTC
CCCGAAAAGTGCCACCTGACGTCTAAGAAACCATTACGTAGAAAGCCAGTCCGCAGAAACGGTGCTGACC
CCGGATGAATGTCAGCTACTGGGCTATCTGGACAAGGGAAAACGCAAGCGCAAAGAGGATCCTTATCGCT
ATCGATTCACACAAAAAACCAACACACAGATGTAATGAAAATAAAGATATTTTATTGCGGCCATCGTGAT
GGCTAGAGTCTAAACTCGACCTACCTCCTTAGCGCGCGGTCGTGTACTGGGCCGGCGGTTGCCGCTGTCG
GCCAGCACCTCGACGCAGCCGTCGGTCCATACGGCTGCGCTCCGGCGAGCGATTTGTGTGCGACCGACGG
TGCCGGCCCCGCTGCGGACGATGGCATCGCAGCGGCCTTGAGCCCAGGCAGCATCGTCGAAGTTGCCGTC
CACGAGGCTCTGGTAGAGCTGATCCAGGCCGATGCGCAGCATGTAGGCTCGCAGACGAGGGCTGCCGGCC
AGCTCGGGATGCCGGCGCTCGAAGTAGCGAGTCTGCTGCTCCATGCAAGCCAGCCAGGGCCGCCAGAAGA
AGATGTTGGCCACCTCGTACTGACTGTCCCCGAACATAGCTTCGGACCAGTCGATTACGGCGGTGATGCG
GCCGTTGTCGGTCAGGACGTTGTTGCTGCCGAAGTCGGCATGGACGAGGTGGCGCACCTCGGGACAGTCT
TCGGCCCACAGCATCAGTTCGTCCAGGGCTTGAGCTACGCTGGCGGACACGGTGTCGTCCATCACGGTCT
GCCAGTGGTAGACATGGGGATCAGCAATGGCGCAAATGAAATCCCGCCAGGTTGTGTACTGGCCGATGCC
TTGGGGCCCGAATGGGCCGAAGCCGCTGGTTTGACTGAGGTCGGCGGCGGCAATAGCATCCATAGCTTCG
GCGACAGGCTGTAACACAGCAGGCAGCTCTGTTTCGGGGAGGTCTTGGAGAGTAACGCCTTGGGCGCGTC
TACTGATGCAGTATGTCAGGCTCTCGCTGAACTCGCCGATGTCCAACACTTCGGGGATGGGTAGTGCAGC
GCTGGCGAAGTGGCGGTACACGTAGCGGTCTTTGTAGAAGCCATCAGCGCAGCTATTCACCCGCAGTACA
TAGCCGCGTCCGCCGACATCGAAGCTGAAGGCTCGGCTCTCTTCGCCCTCCGACAACTGCATCAGGTCGC
TCACACTGTCGAACTTCTCGATGAGAAATTTTTCAACGCTGGTAGCGGTGAGTTCGGGCTTCTTCATGGT
GGCGCTAGTGTCAGAAGAATCGAGCTTTTTGCAAAAGCCTAGGCCTCCAAAAAAGCCTCCTCACTACTTC
TGGAATAGCTCAGAGGCCGAGGCGGCCTCGGCCTCTGCATAAATAAAAAAAATTAGTCAGCCATGGGGCG
GAGAATGGGCGGAACTGGGCGGAGTTAGGGGCGGGATGGGCGGAGTTAGGGGCGGGACTATGGTTGCTGA
CTAATTGAGATGCATGCTTTGCATACTTCTGCCTGCTGGGGAGCCTGGGGACTTTCCACACCTGGTTGCT
GACTAATTGAGATGCATGCTTTGCATACTTCTGCCTGCTGGGGAGCCTGGGGACTTTCCACACCCTAACT
GACACACATTCCACAGCTGGTTCTTTCCGCCTCAGAAGGTACCTAACCAAGTTCCTCTTTCAGAGGTTAT
TTCAGGCCATGGTGCTGCGCAGATCCGCGTATGCGGTGTGAAATACCGCACAGATGCGTAAGGAGAAAAT
ACCGCATCAGGAAATTGTAAGCGTTAATATTTTGTTAAAATTCGATTTTACCACATTTGTAGAGGTTTTA
CTTGCTTAAAAAAACCTCCCACATCTCCCCCTGAACCTGAAACATAAAATGAATGCAATTGTTGTTGTTA
ACTTGTTTATTGCAGCTTATAATGGTTACAAATAAAGCAATAGCATCACAAATTTCACAAATAAAGCATT
TTTTTCACTGCATTCTAGTTGTGGTTTGTCCAAACTCATCAATGTATCTTATCATGTCTGCTCGAAGCGG
CCAAGGGGTTATGCTAGTTATTGCTCAGCGGTGGCAGCAGCCAACTCAGCAAGCGGCCGCAAAATCCTGC
AGGAATTGGGCCCAAATCTAGATTATTAGTCACTGTCATCCCCAGTCTCCTCCTTTTCTTCCTGAGCCAT
GGAGTCTTCTCCCTCTTCCCTCAGTCCTGCGAAGAAGTCATCGGTGCTCCAAGTCTTGCTGCTCAGAGCC
CGCAGTGGTCCTCCCTTTTTTTTGCGCCGACGGTAGTCATCCACCACCACAGCTCGCAGCTGGGCCATGT
CCCAAAACTTGAGGCGCTGGTCATGGCCACTACTGGCCAGGAAGCGGCCACAGTGGGAGAGGGCCAGCTC
CTCCACAGGCTCCCCAGTGTGCTGGCCCACACTGCCCACCACTCGGTTCGGTAGGATGTTCACAGCCCTG
ATGACTCCATCAGTGGAGCCAGTACACAGCAGACTCTCGGTGACTGGAACCATGCAGTCGATAGATTCAG
CTCTCAGGGCAAAGCGGTCACTTGTGGCCCCAAAGCCATTCCAATTGAAGAGGTAGATGGTACCTTCACT
GGAGCCACAGGCTACCTTCTTCCCCCATTTCATGAGAGTGACAGAGGTCAGGTCCCCAGACTGAGGTTCT
GAGAGCAGCTCAAACCGACGCCTCTTAATGTTGAAGATGCCAAGGCAGCCATCCCCGCTGGCTGTCAGCA
GCAGCTTTTTGGCTGGATCCAGAGCCATGTCTGCGATGTACTCTTCATGTTGCCTCATATCCATTAAGGG
GCCCTCCTTCCGCTGGTCCCAGAGACGGATACCACCTGTGTCATCCCCAGTGGCCAGAACATTCTCATCC
ACCAGCAGAAGACTGTTGATGGGGGCACCATGAGCCTTGGAAACACGTCTTTCCAGTTGGCCCTGCTCCA
CATCTAGAACATGGATGGCTTTGTCCTTGGAGACAGTAATGAGCTTCTGCCCATCTTCAGAGAAGGCCAC
AGCTCGGCAGGCCTTGAGATGGTGACCTGATGACCAGAGCTCCTTGGTTTCTCCCTCTTGGCAAGAGTAG
GAAAAGACGAACACGTCCCCGTCCACGTCCCCTGCAGCCAGTAGGTCACGGGCCGGATGGAACGCCAGCC
CACTAGCCGGAGCTTCCAGCACGATGTCTTCCGGAGTGTCCCGGATCCGGGTTGGGGCTTCCATGGAGTC
TGGGTCCTCCTCGTCGCTCCCATCCTCAGCGGGCCTCTCCTCACAAGTGCGGTCCATGAATTCGGAAGCG
ATCGCGCCGCTCGAGCCCGCCAGAATGCGTTCGCACAGCCGCCAGCCGGTCACTCCGTTGATGGTTACTC
GGAACAGCAGGGAGCCGTCGGGGTTGATCAGGCGCTCGTCGATAATTTTGTTGCCGTTCCACAGGGTCCC
TGTTACAGTGATCTTTTTGCCGTCGAACACGGCGATGCCTTCATACGGCCGTCCGAAATAGTCGATCATG
TTCGGCGTAACCCCGTCGATTACCAGTGTGCCATAGTGCAGGATCACCTTAAAGTGATGATCATCCACAG
GGTACACCACCTTAAAAATTTTTTCGATCTGGCCCATTTGGTCGCCGCTCAGACCTTCATACGGGATGAT
GACATGGATGTCGATCTTCAGCCCATTTTCACCGCTCAGGACAATCCTTTGGATCGGAGTTACGGACACC
CCGAGATTCTGAAACAAACTGGACACACCTCCCTGTTCAAGGACTTGGTCCAGGTTGTAGCCGGCTGTCT
GTCGCCAGTCCCCAACGAAATCTTCGAGTGTGAAGACCATGGTGAGCGCTAGCCCTATAGTGAGTCGTAT
TAATACTCTAGCCTTAAGAGCTGTAATTGAACTGGGAGTGGACACCTGTGGAGAGAAAGGCAAAGTGGAT
GTCAGTAAGACCAATAGGTGCCTATCAGAAACGCAAGAGTCTTCTCTGTCTCGACAAGCCCAGTTTCTAT
TGGTCTCCTTAAACCTGTCTTGTAACCTTGATACTTACCTGCCCAGTGCCTCACGACCAACTTCTGCAGC
TTAAGTTCGAGACTGTTGTGTCAGAAGCACTGACTGCGTTAGCAATTTAACTGTGATAAACTACCGCAAT
AAAGCTTCTAGTGATCTGACGGTTCACTAAACCAGCTCTGCTTATATAGACCTCCCACCGTACACGCCTA
CCGCCCATTTGCGTCAACGGGGCGGGGTTATTACGACATTTTGGAAAGTCCCGTTGATTTTGGTGCCAAA
ACAAACTCCCATTGACGTCAATGGGGTGGAGACTTGGAAATCCCCGTGAGTCAAACCGCTATCCACGCCC
ATTGGTGTACTGCCAAAACCGCATCACCATGGTAATAGCGATGACTAATACGTAGATGTACTGCCAAGTA
GGAAAGTCCCGTAAGGTCATGTACTGGGCATAATGCCAGGCGGGCCATTTACCGTCATTGACGTCAATAG
GGGGCGGACTTGGCATATGATACACTTGATGTACTGCCAAGTGGGCAGTTTACCGTAAATACTCCACCCA
TTGACGTCAATGGAAAGTCCCTATTGGCGTTACTATGGGAACATACGTCATTATTG
Features (pLannotate 1.2.2; 20 found; start..end, strand, type, name):
    332..615     -  misc_feature   cer region: ColE1-derived recombination site that helps to maintain plasmids as monomers
    731..1319    +  rep_origin     ori: high-copy-number ColE1/pMB1/pBR322/pUC origin of replication
   1477..2337    -  CDS            AmpR: β-lactamase; bla; confers resistance to ampicillin, carbenicillin, and related antibiotics
   2338..2442    -  promoter       AmpR promoter: bla
   2485..2577    +  CDS            tnpA (fragment): TN5P_ECOLX - Also known as tnp. Experimental evidence at protein level: Swiss-Prot protein existence level 1. Mediates transposition of transposon Tn5 by a 'cut and paste' mechanism. First, the monomeric transposase binds the 19 bp inverted DNA repeats flanking the transposon. Then, dimerization of the DNA- bound transposase creates a synaptic DNA complex. After nicking of the first DNA strand, excision of the transposon proceeds through a series of intermediates. The transposase then mediates the insertion of the transposon at a new site by strand transfer. The activity of the wild- type tran
   2598..2646    -  polyA_signal   poly(A) signal: synthetic polyadenylation signal
   2685..3707    -  CDS            hph: KHYB_ECOLX - Experimental evidence at protein level: Swiss-Prot protein existence level 1. The aminoglycoside phosphotransferases achieve inactivation of their antibiotic substrates by phosphorylation. Only phosphorylates hygromycin and closely related compounds such as demethyl analogs and destomycin. From Escherichia coli.
   3738..4095    -  promoter       SV40 promoter: SV40 enhancer and early promoter
   4160..4211    +  misc_feature   bom (fragment): basis of mobility region from pBR322
   4212..4244    -  rep_origin     M13 ori (fragment): M13 bacteriophage origin of replication; arrow indicates direction of (+) strand synthesis
   4249..4317    +  CDS            large T antigen (fragment): large T antigen from SV40 (simian virus 40)
   4340..4461    +  polyA_signal   SV40 poly(A) signal: SV40 polyadenylation signal
   4481..4497    -  terminator     T7 terminator (fragment): transcription terminator for bacteriophage T7 RNA polymerase
   4505..4530    -  CDS            SET1 (fragment): solubility-enhancement tag derived from T7 phage gene 10B
   4579..5727    -  CDS            WDR55: WDR55_HUMAN - Experimental evidence at protein level: Swiss-Prot protein existence level 1. Nucleolar protein that acts as a modulator of rRNA synthesis. Plays a central role during organogenesis (By similarity). From Homo sapiens (Human).
   5758..6270    -  CDS            Nluc: NanoLuc® luciferase human codon-optimized
   6284..6302    -  promoter       T7 promoter: promoter for bacteriophage T7 RNA polymerase
   6346..6478    -  intron         chimeric intron: chimera between introns from human β-globin and immunoglobulin heavy chain genes
   6617..6816    -  promoter       CMV promoter: human cytomegalovirus (CMV) immediate early promoter
   6818..139     -  enhancer       CMV enhancer (across the origin): human cytomegalovirus immediate early enhancer
