[The description below was written by a language model from this plasmid's Addgene catalogue record and pLannotate feature annotations shown in this document.]
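Description:
pNLF1-N_WDR55:1-383 is a mammalian expression plasmid built on the commercial pNLF1-N backbone and carries full-length human WDR55 (residues M1 to D383, a 1,149 bp insert) fused at its N terminus to NanoLuc luciferase. The sequenced construct is about 7.1 kb. In bacteria it is maintained at high copy from a ColE1/pUC-type origin and selected with ampicillin through the β-lactamase gene. A ColE1-derived cer site is also annotated, which helps keep the plasmid monomeric. For selection in mammalian cells, an SV40 enhancer/early promoter drives the hygromycin phosphotransferase gene (hph), followed by a synthetic polyadenylation signal.

The expression cassette consists of the CMV immediate-early enhancer and promoter, a chimeric β-globin/immunoglobulin intron that promotes efficient transcript processing, the human codon-optimized Nluc coding sequence, and then the WDR55 open reading frame joined through a short linker. Within the cassette, a T7 promoter lies between the intron and Nluc, which would also allow in vitro transcription of the fusion. An SV40 poly(A) signal is annotated beyond the 3' end of the insert, but on the opposite strand to the cassette in the feature table, so the record does not clearly show it terminating this transcript. The insert was derived from a Mammalian Gene Collection cDNA clone, introduced by ligation-independent cloning between retained EcoRI and XbaI sites, and encodes the C151R natural variant. Several short annotated fragments (tnpA, bom, M13 ori, large T antigen, T7 terminator, SET1) appear to be backbone remnants or partial matches rather than functional elements.

WDR55 is a WD40-repeat nucleolar protein implicated in modulating rRNA synthesis. The associated study evaluated the ligandability of WD40-repeat proteins, and a NanoLuc-tagged protein of this kind suits luminescence-based cellular assays such as energy-transfer measurements of ligand engagement, though the record itself states only mammalian expression as the purpose.
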