Addgene plasmid #210956: pNLF1-N_WDR55:1-383
Purpose: Mammalian expression of full-length human WDR55. N-terminal NanoLuc luciferase tag.
Depositing lab: Cheryl Arrowsmith. Depositing organization: University of Toronto. Publication: A Target Class Ligandability Evaluation of WD40 Repeat-Containing Proteins. Ackloo S, Li F, Szewczyk M, Seitova A, Loppnau P, Zeng H, Xu J, Ahmad S, Arnautova YA, Baghaie AJ, Beldar S, Bolotokova A, Centrella PA, Chau I, Clark MA, Cuozzo JW, Dehghani-Tafti S, Disch JS, Dong A, Dumas A, Feng JA, Ghiabi P, Gibson E, Gilmer J, Goldman B, Green SR, Guie MA, Guilinger JP, Harms N, Herasymenko O, Houliston S, Hutchinson A, Kearnes S, Keefe AD, Kimani SW, Kramer T, Kutera M, Kwak HA, Lento C, Li Y, Liu J, Loup J, Machado RAC, Mulhern CJ, Perveen S, Righetto GL, Riley P, Shrestha S, Sigel EA, Silva M, Sintchak MD, Slakman BL, Taylor RD, Thompson J, Torng W, Underkoffler C, von Rechenberg M, Walsh RT, Watson I, Wilson DJ, Wolf E, Yadav M, Yazdi AK, Zhang J, Zhang Y, Santhakumar V, Edwards AM, Barsyte-Lovejoy D, Schapira M, Brown PJ, Halabelian L, Arrowsmith CH. J Med Chem. 2025 Jan 23;68(2):1092-1112. doi: 10.1021/acs.jmedchem.4c02010. Epub 2024 Nov 4. PubMed 39495097.
Backbone
  Vector backbone: pNLF1-N
  Backbone manufacturer: Promega
  Vector type: Mammalian Expression
  Selectable markers: Hygromycin
Growth in bacteria
  Bacterial resistance: Ampicillin, 100 μg/mL
  Growth temperature: 37°C
  Growth strain: DH5alpha
  Copy number: High Copy
Gene/Insert
  Gene/Insert name: WDR55:M1-D383
  Species: H. sapiens (human)
  Insert size (bp): 1149
  Mutation: C151R natural variant (VAR_037057)
  Entrez Gene: WDR55 (a.k.a. FLJ20195, FLJ21702)
  Promoter: CMV
  Tag / fusion protein: NanoLuc luciferase (N terminal on insert)
  Cloning method: Ligation Independent Cloning
  Sequencing primers: 5′ gtaaccatcaacggagtgac; 3′ tatcatgtctgctcgaagc
Resource information
  A portion of this plasmid was derived from a plasmid made by: Mammalian Gene Collection (BC068485)
Terms and licenses: Academic/Nonprofit Terms; Industry Terms: Not Available to Industry
Depositor comments: 5' Cloning Site: EcoR1 (not destroyed), 3' Cloning Site: Xba1 (not destroyed). N terminal tag: mvftledfvgdwrqtagynldqvleqggvsslfqnlgvsvtpiqrivlsgenglkidihviipyeglsgdqmgqiekifkvvypvddhhfkvilhygtlvidgvtpnmidyfgrpyegiavfdgkkitvtgtlwngnkiiderlinpdgsllfrvtingvtgwrlcerilagssgaiasef.
How to cite: pNLF1-N_WDR55:1-383 was a gift from Cheryl Arrowsmith (Addgene plasmid # 210956 ; http://n2t.net/addgene:210956 ; RRID:Addgene_210956)
